>Addgene plasmid #104042 | PX458_GATAD1_1 | addgene full sequence | sequence record 200066 | Addgene NGS Result
TTTTGCTCACATGTGAGGGCCTATTTCCCATGATTCCTTCATATTTGCATATACGATACAAGGCTGTTAG
AGAGATAATTGGAATTAATTTGACTGTAAACACAAAGATATTAGTACAAAATACGTGACGTAGAAAGTAA
TAATTTCTTGGGTAGTTTGCAGTTTTAAAATTATGTTTTAAAATGGACTATCATATGCTTACCGTAACTT
GAAAGTATTTCGATTTCTTGGCTTTATATATCTTGTGGAAAGGACGAAACACCGTAGTTCACAAATTAAA
ACTGTTTTAGAGCTAGAAATAGCAAGTTAAAATAAGGCTAGTCCGTTATCAACTTGAAAAAGTGGCACCG
AGTCGGTGCTTTTTTGTTTTAGAGCTAGAAATAGCAAGTTAAAATAAGGCTAGTCCGTTTTTAGCGCGTG
CGCCAATTCTGCAGACAAATGGCTCTAGAGGTACCCGTTACATAACTTACGGTAAATGGCCCGCCTGGCT
GACCGCCCAACGACCCCCGCCCATTGACGTCAATAGTAACGCCAATAGGGACTTTCCATTGACGTCAATG
GGTGGAGTATTTACGGTAAACTGCCCACTTGGCAGTACATCAAGTGTATCATATGCCAAGTACGCCCCCT
ATTGACGTCAATGACGGTAAATGGCCCGCCTGGCATTGTGCCCAGTACATGACCTTATGGGACTTTCCTA
CTTGGCAGTACATCTACGTATTAGTCATCGCTATTACCATGGTCGAGGTGAGCCCCACGTTCTGCTTCAC
TCTCCCCATCTCCCCCCCCTCCCCACCCCCAATTTTGTATTTATTTATTTTTTAATTATTTTGTGCAGCG
ATGGGGGCGGGGGGGGGGGGGGGGCGCGCGCCAGGCGGGGCGGGGCGGGGCGAGGGGCGGGGCGGGGCGA
GGCGGAGAGGTGCGGCGGCAGCCAATCAGAGCGGCGCGCTCCGAAAGTTTCCTTTTATGGCGAGGCGGCG
GCGGCGGCGGCCCTATAAAAAGCGAAGCGCGCGGCGGGCGGGAGTCGCTGCGCGCTGCCTTCGCCCCGTG
CCCCGCTCCGCCGCCGCCTCGCGCCGCCCGCCCCGGCTCTGACTGACCGCGTTACTCCCACAGGTGAGCG
GGCGGGACGGCCCTTCTCCTCCGGGCTGTAATTAGCTGAGCAAGAGGTAAGGGTTTAAGGGATGGTTGGT
TGGTGGGGTATTAATGTTTAATTACCTGGAGCACCTGCCTGAAATCACTTTTTTTCAGGTTGGACCGGTG
CCACCATGGACTATAAGGACCACGACGGAGACTACAAGGATCATGATATTGATTACAAAGACGATGACGA
TAAGATGGCCCCAAAGAAGAAGCGGAAGGTCGGTATCCACGGAGTCCCAGCAGCCGACAAGAAGTACAGC
ATCGGCCTGGACATCGGCACCAACTCTGTGGGCTGGGCCGTGATCACCGACGAGTACAAGGTGCCCAGCA
AGAAATTCAAGGTGCTGGGCAACACCGACCGGCACAGCATCAAGAAGAACCTGATCGGAGCCCTGCTGTT
CGACAGCGGCGAAACAGCCGAGGCCACCCGGCTGAAGAGAACCGCCAGAAGAAGATACACCAGACGGAAG
AACCGGATCTGCTATCTGCAAGAGATCTTCAGCAACGAGATGGCCAAGGTGGACGACAGCTTCTTCCACA
GACTGGAAGAGTCCTTCCTGGTGGAAGAGGATAAGAAGCACGAGCGGCACCCCATCTTCGGCAACATCGT
GGACGAGGTGGCCTACCACGAGAAGTACCCCACCATCTACCACCTGAGAAAGAAACTGGTGGACAGCACC
GACAAGGCCGACCTGCGGCTGATCTATCTGGCCCTGGCCCACATGATCAAGTTCCGGGGCCACTTCCTGA
TCGAGGGCGACCTGAACCCCGACAACAGCGACGTGGACAAGCTGTTCATCCAGCTGGTGCAGACCTACAA
CCAGCTGTTCGAGGAAAACCCCATCAACGCCAGCGGCGTGGACGCCAAGGCCATCCTGTCTGCCAGACTG
AGCAAGAGCAGACGGCTGGAAAATCTGATCGCCCAGCTGCCCGGCGAGAAGAAGAATGGCCTGTTCGGAA
ACCTGATTGCCCTGAGCCTGGGCCTGACCCCCAACTTCAAGAGCAACTTCGACCTGGCCGAGGATGCCAA
ACTGCAGCTGAGCAAGGACACCTACGACGACGACCTGGACAACCTGCTGGCCCAGATCGGCGACCAGTAC
GCCGACCTGTTTCTGGCCGCCAAGAACCTGTCCGACGCCATCCTGCTGAGCGACATCCTGAGAGTGAACA
CCGAGATCACCAAGGCCCCCCTGAGCGCCTCTATGATCAAGAGATACGACGAGCACCACCAGGACCTGAC
CCTGCTGAAAGCTCTCGTGCGGCAGCAGCTGCCTGAGAAGTACAAAGAGATTTTCTTCGACCAGAGCAAG
AACGGCTACGCCGGCTACATTGACGGCGGAGCCAGCCAGGAAGAGTTCTACAAGTTCATCAAGCCCATCC
TGGAAAAGATGGACGGCACCGAGGAACTGCTCGTGAAGCTGAACAGAGAGGACCTGCTGCGGAAGCAGCG
GACCTTCGACAACGGCAGCATCCCCCACCAGATCCACCTGGGAGAGCTGCACGCCATTCTGCGGCGGCAG
GAAGATTTTTACCCATTCCTGAAGGACAACCGGGAAAAGATCGAGAAGATCCTGACCTTCCGCATCCCCT
ACTACGTGGGCCCTCTGGCCAGGGGAAACAGCAGATTCGCCTGGATGACCAGAAAGAGCGAGGAAACCAT
CACCCCCTGGAACTTCGAGGAAGTGGTGGACAAGGGCGCTTCCGCCCAGAGCTTCATCGAGCGGATGACC
AACTTCGATAAGAACCTGCCCAACGAGAAGGTGCTGCCCAAGCACAGCCTGCTGTACGAGTACTTCACCG
TGTATAACGAGCTGACCAAAGTGAAATACGTGACCGAGGGAATGAGAAAGCCCGCCTTCCTGAGCGGCGA
GCAGAAAAAGGCCATCGTGGACCTGCTGTTCAAGACCAACCGGAAAGTGACCGTGAAGCAGCTGAAAGAG
GACTACTTCAAGAAAATCGAGTGCTTCGACTCCGTGGAAATCTCCGGCGTGGAAGATCGGTTCAACGCCT
CCCTGGGCACATACCACGATCTGCTGAAAATTATCAAGGACAAGGACTTCCTGGACAATGAGGAAAACGA
GGACATTCTGGAAGATATCGTGCTGACCCTGACACTGTTTGAGGACAGAGAGATGATCGAGGAACGGCTG
AAAACCTATGCCCACCTGTTCGACGACAAAGTGATGAAGCAGCTGAAGCGGCGGAGATACACCGGCTGGG
GCAGGCTGAGCCGGAAGCTGATCAACGGCATCCGGGACAAGCAGTCCGGCAAGACAATCCTGGATTTCCT
GAAGTCCGACGGCTTCGCCAACAGAAACTTCATGCAGCTGATCCACGACGACAGCCTGACCTTTAAAGAG
GACATCCAGAAAGCCCAGGTGTCCGGCCAGGGCGATAGCCTGCACGAGCACATTGCCAATCTGGCCGGCA
GCCCCGCCATTAAGAAGGGCATCCTGCAGACAGTGAAGGTGGTGGACGAGCTCGTGAAAGTGATGGGCCG
GCACAAGCCCGAGAACATCGTGATCGAAATGGCCAGAGAGAACCAGACCACCCAGAAGGGACAGAAGAAC
AGCCGCGAGAGAATGAAGCGGATCGAAGAGGGCATCAAAGAGCTGGGCAGCCAGATCCTGAAAGAACACC
CCGTGGAAAACACCCAGCTGCAGAACGAGAAGCTGTACCTGTACTACCTGCAGAATGGGCGGGATATGTA
CGTGGACCAGGAACTGGACATCAACCGGCTGTCCGACTACGATGTGGACCATATCGTGCCTCAGAGCTTT
CTGAAGGACGACTCCATCGACAACAAGGTGCTGACCAGAAGCGACAAGAACCGGGGCAAGAGCGACAACG
TGCCCTCCGAAGAGGTCGTGAAGAAGATGAAGAACTACTGGCGGCAGCTGCTGAACGCCAAGCTGATTAC
CCAGAGAAAGTTCGACAATCTGACCAAGGCCGAGAGAGGCGGCCTGAGCGAACTGGATAAGGCCGGCTTC
ATCAAGAGACAGCTGGTGGAAACCCGGCAGATCACAAAGCACGTGGCACAGATCCTGGACTCCCGGATGA
ACACTAAGTACGACGAGAATGACAAGCTGATCCGGGAAGTGAAAGTGATCACCCTGAAGTCCAAGCTGGT
GTCCGATTTCCGGAAGGATTTCCAGTTTTACAAAGTGCGCGAGATCAACAACTACCACCACGCCCACGAC
GCCTACCTGAACGCCGTCGTGGGAACCGCCCTGATCAAAAAGTACCCTAAGCTGGAAAGCGAGTTCGTGT
ACGGCGACTACAAGGTGTACGACGTGCGGAAGATGATCGCCAAGAGCGAGCAGGAAATCGGCAAGGCTAC
CGCCAAGTACTTCTTCTACAGCAACATCATGAACTTTTTCAAGACCGAGATTACCCTGGCCAACGGCGAG
ATCCGGAAGCGGCCTCTGATCGAGACAAACGGCGAAACCGGGGAGATCGTGTGGGATAAGGGCCGGGATT
TTGCCACCGTGCGGAAAGTGCTGAGCATGCCCCAAGTGAATATCGTGAAAAAGACCGAGGTGCAGACAGG
CGGCTTCAGCAAAGAGTCTATCCTGCCCAAGAGGAACAGCGATAAGCTGATCGCCAGAAAGAAGGACTGG
GACCCTAAGAAGTACGGCGGCTTCGACAGCCCCACCGTGGCCTATTCTGTGCTGGTGGTGGCCAAAGTGG
AAAAGGGCAAGTCCAAGAAACTGAAGAGTGTGAAAGAGCTGCTGGGGATCACCATCATGGAAAGAAGCAG
CTTCGAGAAGAATCCCATCGACTTTCTGGAAGCCAAGGGCTACAAAGAAGTGAAAAAGGACCTGATCATC
AAGCTGCCTAAGTACTCCCTGTTCGAGCTGGAAAACGGCCGGAAGAGAATGCTGGCCTCTGCCGGCGAAC
TGCAGAAGGGAAACGAACTGGCCCTGCCCTCCAAATATGTGAACTTCCTGTACCTGGCCAGCCACTATGA
GAAGCTGAAGGGCTCCCCCGAGGATAATGAGCAGAAACAGCTGTTTGTGGAACAGCACAAGCACTACCTG
GACGAGATCATCGAGCAGATCAGCGAGTTCTCCAAGAGAGTGATCCTGGCCGACGCTAATCTGGACAAAG
TGCTGTCCGCCTACAACAAGCACCGGGATAAGCCCATCAGAGAGCAGGCCGAGAATATCATCCACCTGTT
TACCCTGACCAATCTGGGAGCCCCTGCCGCCTTCAAGTACTTTGACACCACCATCGACCGGAAGAGGTAC
ACCAGCACCAAAGAGGTGCTGGACGCCACCCTGATCCACCAGAGCATCACCGGCCTGTACGAGACACGGA
TCGACCTGTCTCAGCTGGGAGGCGACAAAAGGCCGGCGGCCACGAAAAAGGCCGGCCAGGCAAAAAAGAA
AAAGGAATTCGGCAGTGGAGAGGGCAGAGGAAGTCTGCTAACATGCGGTGACGTCGAGGAGAATCCTGGC
CCAGTGAGCAAGGGCGAGGAGCTGTTCACCGGGGTGGTGCCCATCCTGGTCGAGCTGGACGGCGACGTAA
ACGGCCACAAGTTCAGCGTGTCCGGCGAGGGCGAGGGCGATGCCACCTACGGCAAGCTGACCCTGAAGTT
CATCTGCACCACCGGCAAGCTGCCCGTGCCCTGGCCCACCCTCGTGACCACCCTGACCTACGGCGTGCAG
TGCTTCAGCCGCTACCCCGACCACATGAAGCAGCACGACTTCTTCAAGTCCGCCATGCCCGAAGGCTACG
TCCAGGAGCGCACCATCTTCTTCAAGGACGACGGCAACTACAAGACCCGCGCCGAGGTGAAGTTCGAGGG
CGACACCCTGGTGAACCGCATCGAGCTGAAGGGCATCGACTTCAAGGAGGACGGCAACATCCTGGGGCAC
AAGCTGGAGTACAACTACAACAGCCACAACGTCTATATCATGGCCGACAAGCAGAAGAACGGCATCAAGG
TGAACTTCAAGATCCGCCACAACATCGAGGACGGCAGCGTGCAGCTCGCCGACCACTACCAGCAGAACAC
CCCCATCGGCGACGGCCCCGTGCTGCTGCCCGACAACCACTACCTGAGCACCCAGTCCGCCCTGAGCAAA
GACCCCAACGAGAAGCGCGATCACATGGTCCTGCTGGAGTTCGTGACCGCCGCCGGGATCACTCTCGGCA
TGGACGAGCTGTACAAGGAATTCTAACTAGAGCTCGCTGATCAGCCTCGACTGTGCCTTCTAGTTGCCAG
CCATCTGTTGTTTGCCCCTCCCCCGTGCCTTCCTTGACCCTGGAAGGTGCCACTCCCACTGTCCTTTCCT
AATAAAATGAGGAAATTGCATCGCATTGTCTGAGTAGGTGTCATTCTATTCTGGGGGGTGGGGTGGGGCA
GGACAGCAAGGGGGAGGATTGGGAAGAGAATAGCAGGCATGCTGGGGAGCGGCCGCAGGAACCCCTAGTG
ATGGAGTTGGCCACTCCCTCTCTGCGCGCTCGCTCGCTCACTGAGGCCGGGCGACCAAAGGTCGCCCGAC
GCCCGGGCTTTGCCCGGGCGGCCTCAGTGAGCGAGCGAGCGCGCAGCTGCCTGCAGGGGCGCCTGATGCG
GTATTTTCTCCTTACGCATCTGTGCGGTATTTCACACCGCATA
[95 nt withheld, positions 6764-6858]
T
[46 nt withheld, positions 6860-6905]
C
[141 nt withheld, positions 6907-7047]
CCTTTGACGTTGGAGTCCACGTTCTTT
[37 nt withheld, positions 7075-7111]
ACTCTATCTCGGGCTATTCTTTTGATTTATAAGGGATTTTGCCGATTTCGGTCTATTGGTTAAAAAATGA
GCTGATTTAACAAAAATTTAACGCGAATTTTAACAAAATATTAACGTTTACAATTTTATGGTGCACTCTC
AGTACAATCTGCTCTGATGCCGCATAGTTAAGCCAGCCCCGACACCCGCCAACACCCGCTGACGCGCCCT
GACGGGCTTGTCTGCTCCCGGCATCCGCTTACAGACAAGCTGTGACCGTCTCCGGGAGCTGCATGTGTCA
GAGGTTTTCACCGTCATCACCGAAACGCGCGAGACGAAAGGGCCTCGTGATACGCCTATTTTTATAGGTT
AATGTCATGATAATAATGGTTTCTTAGACGTCAGGTGGCACTTTTCGGGGAAATGTGCGCGGAACCCCTA
TTTGTTTATTTTTCTAAATACATTCAAATATGTATCCGCTCATGAGACAATAACCCTGATAAATGCTTCA
ATAATATTGAAAAAGGAAGAGTATGAGTATTCAACATTTCCGTGTCGCCCTTATTCCCTTTTTTGCGGCA
TTTTGCCTTCCTGTTTTTGCTCACCCAGAAACGCTGGTGAAAGTAAAAGATGCTGAAGATCAGTTGGGTG
CACGAGTGGGTTACATCGAACTGGATCTCAACAGCGGTAAGATCCTTGAGAGTTTTCGCCCCGAAGAACG
TTTTCCAATGATGAGCACTTTTAAAGTTCTGCTATGTGGCGCGGTATTATCCCGTATTGACGCCGGGCAA
GAGCAACTCGGTCGCCGCATACACTATTCTCAGAATGACTTGGTTGAGTACTCACCAGTCACAGAAAAGC
ATCTTACGGATGGCATGACAGTAAGAGAATTATGCAGTGCTGCCATAACCATGAGTGATAACACTGCGGC
CAACTTACTTCTGACAACGATCGGAGGACCGAAGGAGCTAACCGCTTTTTTGCACAACATGGGGGATCAT
GTAACTCGCCTTGATCGTTGGGAACCGGAGCTGAATGAAGCCATACCAAACGACGAGCGTGACACCACGA
TGCCTGTAGCAATGGCAACAACGTTGCGCAAACTATTAACTGGCGAACTACTTACTCTAGCTTCCCGGCA
ACAATTAATAGACTGGATGGAGGCGGATAAAGTTGCAGGACCACTTCTGCGCTCGGCCCTTCCGGCTGGC
TGGTTTATTGCTGATAAATCTGGAGCCGGTGAGCGTGGAAGCCGCGGTATCATTGCAGCACTGGGGCCAG
ATGGTAAGCCCTCCCGTATCGTAGTTATCTACACGACGGGGAGTCAGGCAACTATGGATGAACGAAATAG
ACAGATCGCTGAGATAGGTGCCTCACTGATTAAGCATTGGTAACTGTCAGACCAAGTTTACTCATATATA
CTTTAGATTGATTTAAAACTTCATTTTTAATTTAAAAGGATCTAGGTGAAGATCCTTTTTGATAATCTCA
TGACCAAAATCCCTTAACGTGAGTTTTCGTTCCACTGAGCGTCAGACCCCGTAGAAAAGATCAAAGGATC
TTCTTGAGATCCTTTTTTTCTGCGCGTAATCTGCTGCTTGCAAACAAAAAAACCACCGCTACCAGCGGTG
GTTTGTTTGCCGGATCAAGAGCTACCAACTCTTTTTCCGAAGGTAACTGGCTTCAGCAGAGCGCAGATAC
CAAATACTGTTCTTCTAGTGTAGCCGTAGTTAGGCCACCACTTCAAGAACTCTGTAGCACCGCCTACATA
CCTCGCTCTGCTAATCCTGTTACCAGTGGCTGCTGCCAGTGGCGATAAGTCGTGTCTTACCGGGTTGGAC
TCAAGACGATAGTTACCGGATAAGGCGCAGCGGTCGGGCTGAACGGGGGGTTCGTGCACACAGCCCAGCT
TGGAGCGAACGACCTACACCGAACTGAGATACCTACAGCGTGAGCTATGAGAAAGCGCCACGCTTCCCGA
AGGGAGAAAGGCGGACAGGTATCCGGTAAGCGGCAGGGTCGGAACAGGAGAGCGCACGAGGGAGCTTCCA
GGGGGAAACGCCTGGTATCTTTATAGTCCTGTCGGGTTTCGCCACCTCTGACTTGAGCGTCGATTTTTGT
GATGCTCGTCAGGGGGGCGGAGCCTATGGAAAAACGCCAGCAACGCGGCCTTTTTACGGTTCCTGGCCTT
TTGCTGGCC
Features (pLannotate 1.2.2; 19 found; start..end, strand, type, name):
     15..255     +  promoter       U6 promoter: RNA polymerase III promoter for human U6 snRNA
    284..359     +  misc_RNA       gRNA scaffold: guide RNA scaffold for the Streptococcus pyogenes CRISPR/Cas9 system
    366..409     +  misc_RNA       gRNA scaffold (fragment): guide RNA scaffold for the Streptococcus pyogenes CRISPR/Cas9 system
    456..741     +  enhancer       CMV enhancer: human cytomegalovirus immediate early enhancer; contains an 18-bp deletion relative to the standard CMV enhancer
    743..1020    +  promoter       chicken β-actin promoter: No description available
   1021..1248    +  intron         hybrid intron: hybrid between chicken β-actin (CBA) and minute virus of mice (MMV) introns (Gray et al., 2011)
   1386..2987    +  CDS            Cas9(N): N-terminal portion of Streptococcus pyogenes Cas9 (Zetsche et al., 2015)
   2988..5486    +  CDS            Cas9(C): C-terminal portion of Streptococcus pyogenes Cas9 (Zetsche et al., 2015)
   5487..5534    +  CDS            nucleoplasmin NLS: bipartite nuclear localization signal from nucleoplasmin
   5604..6317    +  CDS            EGFP: EGFP is a basic (constitutively fluorescent) green fluorescent protein published in 1996, derived from Aequorea victoria. It is reported to be a rapidly-maturing weak dimer with moderate acid sensitivity.
   6351..6462    +  polyA_signal   bGH poly(A) signal: bovine growth hormone polyadenylation signal
   6567..6707    +  repeat_region  AAV2 ITR: inverted terminal repeat of adeno-associated virus serotype 2 inverted
   6712..6763    -  misc_feature   bom (fragment): basis of mobility region from pBR322
   6782..7237    +  rep_origin     f1 ori (sequence partly withheld): f1 bacteriophage origin of replication; arrow indicates direction of (+) strand synthesis
   7238..7287    -  misc_feature   bom (fragment): basis of mobility region from pBR322
   7389..7424    -  CDS            rop (fragment): Rop protein, which maintains plasmids at low copy number; rop
   7519..7623    +  promoter       AmpR promoter: bla
   7624..8484    +  CDS            AmpR: β-lactamase; bla; confers resistance to ampicillin, carbenicillin, and related antibiotics
   8655..9243    +  rep_origin     ori: high-copy-number ColE1/pMB1/pBR322/pUC origin of replication
