[The description below was written by a language model from this plasmid's Addgene catalogue record and pLannotate feature annotations shown in this document.]
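Description:
PX458_GATAD1_1 is a mammalian CRISPR expression plasmid built on the PX458 backbone that delivers a single guide RNA together with Streptococcus pyogenes Cas9 and a GFP reporter from one roughly 9.3 kb vector. It is propagated in E. coli as a high-copy plasmid through a ColE1/pUC-type origin and selected with ampicillin via the β-lactamase gene. An f1 phage origin is also present, along with a single annotated AAV2 inverted terminal repeat and small pBR322-derived fragments (bom, rop) that appear to be backbone remnants rather than functional elements.

The guide cassette consists of the human U6 RNA polymerase III promoter, a short interval where the GATAD1-specific spacer was inserted by Gibson cloning, and the S. pyogenes gRNA scaffold; a second partial scaffold fragment is annotated immediately downstream. The guide is directed at the 3' end of the human GATAD1 gene. The second transcription unit uses a CMV enhancer, chicken β-actin promoter and hybrid intron to drive Cas9 (annotated as contiguous N- and C-terminal portions that together form the full-length coding sequence), followed by a nucleoplasmin nuclear localization signal and EGFP, terminated by the bovine growth hormone polyadenylation signal. According to the catalogue entry, Cas9 and GFP are linked by a 2A peptide, which fits the unannotated gap before EGFP and would yield separate proteins, so that fluorescence marks transfected cells.

The plasmid belongs to a CRISPR-based endogenous tagging system (CETCh-seq), in which cutting near the 3' end of a gene allows an epitope tag, currently FLAG, to be added to the native DNA-binding protein for ChIP-seq. The tag itself is not carried on this construct.
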