Addgene plasmid #104042: PX458_GATAD1_1
Purpose: Encodes gRNA for 3' target of human GATAD1 along with Cas9 with 2A GFP
Depositing lab: Eric Mendenhall & Richard M. Myers. Depositing organization: University of Alabama in Huntsville. Publication: CETCh-seq: CRISPR epitope tagging ChIP-seq of DNA-binding proteins. Savic D, Partridge EC, Newberry KM, Smith SB, Meadows SK, Roberts BS, Mackiewicz M, Mendenhall EM, Myers RM. Genome Res. 2015 Sep 9. 10.1101/gr.193540.115 PubMed 26355004.
Backbone
  Vector backbone: PX458
  Vector type: Mammalian Expression, CRISPR
Growth in bacteria
  Bacterial resistance: Ampicillin, 100 μg/mL
  Growth temperature: 37°C
  Growth strain: DH5alpha
  Copy number: High Copy
Gene/Insert
  Gene/Insert name: GATAD1 gRNA
  gRNA/shRNA sequence: GTAGTTCACAAATTAAAACT
  Species: H. sapiens (human)
  Entrez Gene: GATAD1 (a.k.a. CMD2B, ODAG, RG083M05.2)
  Cloning method: Gibson Cloning
  Sequencing primers: 5′ pBR322ori-F
Terms and licenses: Academic/Nonprofit Terms; Industry Terms: Not Available to Industry
Depositor comments: Note: This plasmid is part of the Mendenhall and Meyers CRISPR-based Tagging system to add a tag (currently using FLAG) to endogenous proteins. Please see https://www.addgene.org/crispr/tagging/ for more details.
How to cite: PX458_GATAD1_1 was a gift from Eric Mendenhall & Richard M. Myers (Addgene plasmid # 104042 ; http://n2t.net/addgene:104042 ; RRID:Addgene_104042)
